>Addgene plasmid #232633 | rTetR-GFP-p65 | addgene full sequence | sequence record 463626 | Addgene NGS Result
TCCTGGCCTTTTGCTGGCCTTTTGCTCACATGTTCTTTCCTGCGTTATCCCCTGATTCTGTGGATAACCG
TATTACCGCCATGCATTAGTTATTAATAGTAATCAATTACGGGGTCATTAGTTCATAGCCCATATATGGA
GTTCCGCGTTACATAACTTACGGTAAATGGCCCGCCTGGCTGACCGCCCAACGACCCCCGCCCATTGACG
TCAATAATGACGTATGTTCCCATAGTAACGCCAATAGGGACTTTCCATTGACGTCAATGGGTGGAGTATT
TACGGTAAACTGCCCACTTGGCAGTACATCAAGTGTATCATATGCCAAGTACGCCCCCTATTGACGTCAA
TGACGGTAAATGGCCCGCCTGGCATTATGCCCAGTACATGACCTTATGGGACTTTCCTACTTGGCAGTAC
ATCTACGTATTAGTCATCGCTATTACCATGGTGATGCGGTTTTGGCAGTACATCAATGGGCGTGGATAGC
GGTTTGACTCACGGGGATTTCCAAGTCTCCACCCCATTGACGTCAATGGGAGTTTGTTTTGGCACCAAAA
TCAACGGGACTTTCCAAAATGTCGTAACAACTCCGCCCCATTGACGCAAATGGGCGGTAGGCGTGTACGG
TGGGAGGTCTATATAAGCAGAGCTGGTTTAGTGAACCGTCAGATCCGCTAGCGCTACCGGACTCAGATCT
CGAGGCCACCATGTCTAGACTGGACAAGAGCAAAGTCATAAACTCTGCTCTGGAATTACTCAATGGAGTC
GGTATCGAAGGCCTGACGACAAGGAAACTCGCTCAAAAGCTGGGAGTTGAGCAGCCTACCCTGTACTGGC
ACGTGAAGAACAAGCGGGCCCTGCTCGATGCCCTGCCAATCGAGATGCTGGACAGGCATCATACCCACTC
CTGCCCCCTGGAAGGCGAGTCATGGCAAGACTTTCTGCGGAACAACGCCAAGTCATACCGCTGTGCTCTC
CTCTCACATCGCGACGGGGCTAAAGTGCATCTCGGCACCCGCCCAACAGAGAAACAGTACGAAACCCTGG
AAAATCAGCTCGCGTTCCTGTGTCAGCAAGGCTTCTCCCTGGAGAACGCACTGTACGCTCTGTCCGCCGT
GGGCCACTTTACACTGGGCTGCGTATTGGAGGAACAGGAGCATCAAGTAGCAAAAGAGGAAAGAGAGACA
CCTACCACCGATTCTATGCCCCCACTTCTGAAACAAGCAATTGAGCTGTTCGACCGGCAGGGAGCCGAAC
CTGCCTTCCTTTTCGGCCTGGAACTAATCATATGTGGCCTGGAGAAACAGCTAAAGTGCGAAAGCGGCGG
GCCGACCCGATCGGCCCGGGTCATGGTGAGCAAGGGCGAGGAGCTGTTCACCGGGGTGGTGCCCATCCTG
GTCGAGCTGGACGGCGACGTAAACGGCCACAAGTTCAGCGTGTCCGGCGAGGGCGAGGGCGATGCCACCT
ACGGCAAGCTGACCCTGAAGTTCATCTGCACCACCGGCAAGCTGCCCGTGCCCTGGCCCACCCTCGTGAC
CACCCTGACCTACGGCGTGCAGTGCTTCAGCCGCTACCCCGACCACATGAAGCAGCACGACTTCTTCAAG
TCCGCCATGCCCGAAGGCTACGTCCAGGAGCGCACCATCTTCTTCAAGGACGACGGCAACTACAAGACCC
GCGCCGAGGTGAAGTTCGAGGGCGACACCCTGGTGAACCGCATCGAGCTGAAGGGCATCGACTTCAAGGA
GGACGGCAACATCCTGGGGCACAAGCTGGAGTACAACTACAACAGCCACAACGTCTATATCATGGCCGAC
AAGCAGAAGAACGGCATCAAGGTGAACTTCAAGATCCGCCACAACATCGAGGACGGCAGCGTGCAGCTCG
CCGACCACTACCAGCAGAACACCCCCATCGGCGACGGCCCCGTGCTGCTGCCCGACAACCACTACCTGAG
CACCCAGTCCGCCCTGAGCAAAGACCCCAACGAGAAGCGCGATCACATGGTCCTGCTGGAGTTCGTGACC
GCCGCCGGGATCACTCTCGGCATGGACGAGCTGTACAAGAGCGGCCGCAGGGGGCGTCGACTGGGTACCC
CTCCTAAGAAGAAGAGGAAGGTTGCCCCCACCATGGATAAAAAGAAGAGAAAGGCCCCCCCGACCGATGT
CAGCCTGGGGGACGAGCTCCAGTACCTGCCCGACACCGACGACCGGCACCGGATCGAGGAAAAGCGGAAG
CGGACCTACGAGACATTCAAGAGCATCATGAAGAAGTCCCCCTTCAGCGGCCCCACCGACCCTAGACCTC
CACCTAGAAGAATCGCCGTGCCCAGCAGATCCAGCGCCAGCGTGCCAAAACCTGCCCCCCAGCCTTACCC
CTTCACCAGCAGCCTGAGCACCATCAACTACGACGAGTTCCCTACCATGGTGTTCCCCAGCGGCCAGATC
TCTCAGGCCTCTGCTCTGGCTCCAGCCCCTCCTCAGGTGCTGCCTCAGGCTCCTGCTCCTGCACCAGCTC
CAGCCATGGTGTCTGCACTGGCTCAGGCACCAGCACCCGTGCCTGTGCTGGCTCCTGGACCTCCACAGGC
TGTGGCTCCACCAGCCCCTAAACCTACACAGGCCGGCGAGGGCACACTGTCTGAAGCTCTGCTGCAGCTG
CAGTTCGACGACGAGGATCTGGGAGCCCTGCTGGGAAACAGCACCGATCCTGCCGTGTTCACCGACCTGG
CCAGCGTGGACAACAGCGAGTTCCAGCAGCTGCTGAACCAGGGCATCCCTGTGGCCCCTCACACCACCGA
GCCCATGCTGATGGAATACCCCGAGGCCATCACCCGGCTCGTGACAGGCGCTCAGAGGCCTCCTGATCCA
GCTCCTGCCCCTCTGGGAGCACCAGGCCTGCCTAATGGACTGCTGTCTGGCGACGAGGACTTCAGCTCTA
TCGCCGATATGGATTTCTCAGCCTTGCTGTAAGGATCCACCGGATCTAGCGGCTAGATCATAATCAGCCA
TACCACATTTGTAGAGGTTTTACTTGCTTTAAAAAACCTCCCACACCTCCCCCTGAACCTGAAACATAAA
ATGAATGCAATTGTTGTTGTTAACTTGTTTATTGCAGCTTATAATGGTTACAAATAAAGCAATAGCATCA
CAAATTTCACAAATAAAGCATTTTTTTCACTGCATTCTAGTTGTGGTTTGTCCAAACTCATCAATGTATC
TTAAGGCGTAAATTGTAAGCGTTAATATTTTGTTAAAATTCGCGTTAAATTTTTGTTAAATCAGCTCATT
TTTTAACCAATAGGCCGAAATCGGCAAAATCCCTTATAAATCAAAAGAATAGACCGAGATAGGGT
[37 nt withheld, positions 3356-3392]
AAAGAACGTGGACTCCAACGTCAAAGG
[49 nt withheld, positions 3420-3468]
T
[91 nt withheld, positions 3470-3560]
G
[124 nt withheld, positions 3562-3685]
CAGGTGGCACTTTTCGGGGAAATGTGCGCGGAACCCCTATTTGTTTATTTTTCTAAATACATTCAAATAT
GTATCCGCTCATGAGACAATAACCCTGATAAATGCTTCAATAATATTGAAAAAGGAAGAGTCCTGAGGCG
GAAAGAACCAGCTGTGGAATGTGTGTCAGTTAGGGTGTGGAAAGTCCCCAGGCTCCCCAGCAGGCAGAAG
TATGCAAAGCATGCATCTCAATTAGTCAGCAACCAGGTGTGGAAAGTCCCCAGGCTCCCCAGCAGGCAGA
AGTATGCAAAGCATGCATCTCAATTAGTCAGCAACCATAGTCCCGCCCCTAACTCCGCCCATCCCGCCCC
TAACTCCGCCCAGTTCCGCCCATTCTCCGCCCCATGGCTGACTAATTTTTTTTATTTATGCAGAGGCCGA
GGCCGCCTCGGCCTCTGAGCTATTCCAGAAGTAGTGAGGAGGCTTTTTTGGAGGCCTAGGCTTTTGCAAA
GATCGATCAAGAGACAGGATGAGGATCGTTTCGCATGATTGAACAAGATGGATTGCACGCAGGTTCTCCG
GCCGCTTGGGTGGAGAGGCTATTCGGCTATGACTGGGCACAACAGACAATCGGCTGCTCTGATGCCGCCG
TGTTCCGGCTGTCAGCGCAGGGGCGCCCGGTTCTTTTTGTCAAGACCGACCTGTCCGGTGCCCTGAATGA
ACTGCAAGACGAGGCAGCGCGGCTATCGTGGCTGGCCACGACGGGCGTTCCTTGCGCAGCTGTGCTCGAC
GTTGTCACTGAAGCGGGAAGGGACTGGCTGCTATTGGGCGAAGTGCCGGGGCAGGATCTCCTGTCATCTC
ACCTTGCTCCTGCCGAGAAAGTATCCATCATGGCTGATGCAATGCGGCGGCTGCATACGCTTGATCCGGC
TACCTGCCCATTCGACCACCAAGCGAAACATCGCATCGAGCGAGCACGTACTCGGATGGAAGCCGGTCTT
GTCGATCAGGATGATCTGGACGAAGAGCATCAGGGGCTCGCGCCAGCCGAACTGTTCGCCAGGCTCAAGG
CGAGCATGCCCGACGGCGAGGATCTCGTCGTGACCCATGGCGATGCCTGCTTGCCGAATATCATGGTGGA
AAATGGCCGCTTTTCTGGATTCATCGACTGTGGCCGGCTGGGTGTGGCGGACCGCTATCAGGACATAGCG
TTGGCTACCCGTGATATTGCTGAAGAGCTTGGCGGCGAATGGGCTGACCGCTTCCTCGTGCTTTACGGTA
TCGCCGCTCCCGATTCGCAGCGCATCGCCTTCTATCGCCTTCTTGACGAGTTCTTCTGAGCGGGACTCTG
GGGTTCGAAATGACCGACCAAGCGACGCCCAACCTGCCATCACGAGATTTCGATTCCACCGCCGCCTTCT
ATGAAAGGTTGGGCTTCGGAATCGTTTTCCGGGACGCCGGCTGGATGATCCTCCAGCGCGGGGATCTCAT
GCTGGAGTTCTTCGCCCACCCTAGGGGGAGGCTAACTGAAACACGGAAGGAGACAATACCGGAAGGAACC
CGCGCTATGACGGCAATAAAAAGACAGAATAAAACGCACGGTGTTGGGTCGTTTGTTCATAAACGCGGGG
TTCGGTCCCAGGGCTGGCACTCTGTCGATACCCCACCGAGACCCCATTGGGGCCAATACGCCCGCGTTTC
TTCCTTTTCCCCACCCCACCCCCCAAGTTCGGGTGAAGGCCCAGGGCTCGCAGCCAACGTCGGGGCGGCA
GGCCCTGCCATAGCCTCAGGTTACTCATATATACTTTAGATTGATTTAAAACTTCATTTTTAATTTAAAA
GGATCTAGGTGAAGATCCTTTTTGATAATCTCATGACCAAAATCCCTTAACGTGAGTTTTCGTTCCACTG
AGCGTCAGACCCCGTAGAAAAGATCAAAGGATCTTCTTGAGATCCTTTTTTTCTGCGCGTAATCTGCTGC
TTGCAAACAAAAAAACCACCGCTACCAGCGGTGGTTTGTTTGCCGGATCAAGAGCTACCAACTCTTTTTC
CGAAGGTAACTGGCTTCAGCAGAGCGCAGATACCAAATACTGTTCTTCTAGTGTAGCCGTAGTTAGGCCA
CCACTTCAAGAACTCTGTAGCACCGCCTACATACCTCGCTCTGCTAATCCTGTTACCAGTGGCTGCTGCC
AGTGGCGATAAGTCGTGTCTTACCGGGTTGGACTCAAGACGATAGTTACCGGATAAGGCGCAGCGGTCGG
GCTGAACGGGGGGTTCGTGCACACAGCCCAGCTTGGAGCGAACGACCTACACCGAACTGAGATACCTACA
GCGTGAGCTATGAGAAAGCGCCACGCTTCCCGAAGGGAGAAAGGCGGACAGGTATCCGGTAAGCGGCAGG
GTCGGAACAGGAGAGCGCACGAGGGAGCTTCCAGGGGGAAACGCCTGGTATCTTTATAGTCCTGTCGGGT
TTCGCCACCTCTGACTTGAGCGTCGATTTTTGTGATGCTCGTCAGGGGGGCGGAGCCTATGGAAAAACGC
CAGCAACGCGGCCTTTTTACGGT
Features (pLannotate 1.2.2; 17 found; start..end, strand, type, name):
     20..79      +  rep_origin     RSF ori (fragment): Plasmids containing the RSF 1030 origin of replication can be propagated in E. coli cells that contain additional plasmids with compatible origins.
    147..450     +  enhancer       CMV enhancer: human cytomegalovirus immediate early enhancer
    451..654     +  promoter       CMV promoter: human cytomegalovirus (CMV) immediate early promoter
    677..704     +  misc_feature   MCS (fragment): multiple cloning site
    711..1337    +  CDS            rtTA3 (fragment): reverse tetracycline transactivator 3 activates expression from Tet-responsive promoters in the presence of doxycycline
   1353..2069    +  CDS            EGFP: EGFP is a basic (constitutively fluorescent) green fluorescent protein published in 1996, derived from Aequorea victoria. It is reported to be a rapidly-maturing weak dimer with moderate acid sensitivity.
   2184..2969    +  CDS            RELA (fragment): TF65_HUMAN - Also known as NFKB3. Experimental evidence at protein level: Swiss-Prot protein existence level 1. NF-kappa-B is a pleiotropic transcription factor present in almost all cell types and is the endpoint of a series of signal transduction events that are initiated by a vast array of stimuli related to many biological processes such as inflammation, immunity, differentiation, cell growth, tumorigenesis and apoptosis. NF-kappa-B is a homo- or heterodimeric complex formed by the Rel-like domain- containing proteins RELA/p65, RELB, NFKB1/p105, NFKB1/p50, REL and NFKB2/p52. The heterodime
   2996..3079    +  CDS            large T antigen (fragment): large T antigen from SV40 (simian virus 40)
   3102..3223    +  polyA_signal   SV40 poly(A) signal: SV40 polyadenylation signal
   3257..3685    -  rep_origin     f1 ori (sequence partly withheld): f1 bacteriophage origin of replication; arrow indicates direction of (+) strand synthesis
   3712..3816    +  promoter       AmpR promoter: bla
   3818..4175    +  promoter       SV40 promoter: SV40 enhancer and early promoter
   4210..5004    +  CDS            NeoR/KanR: aminoglycoside phosphotransferase from Tn5; aph(3')-II (or nptII); confers resistance to neomycin, kanamycin, and G418 (Geneticin®)
   5025..5177    +  CDS            ble (fragment): BLE_KLEPN - Experimental evidence at protein level: Swiss-Prot protein existence level 1. Binding protein with a strong affinity to the bleomycin family of antibiotics. Binds to CL990; an antimitotic-antibiotic compound. From Klebsiella pneumoniae.
   5236..5283    +  polyA_signal   HSV TK poly(A) signal: herpes simplex virus thymidine kinase polyadenylation signal (Cole and Stacy, 1985)
   5374..5390    -  polyA_signal   bGH poly(A) signal (fragment): bovine growth hormone polyadenylation signal
   5612..6200    +  rep_origin     ori: high-copy-number ColE1/pMB1/pBR322/pUC origin of replication
