[The description below was written by a language model from this plasmid's Addgene catalogue record and pLannotate feature annotations shown in this document.]
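Description:
rTetR-GFP-p65 is a mammalian expression plasmid built on the Clontech pmCherryN1 backbone, although the annotated 6,228-nt sequence shows EGFP rather than mCherry as the fluorescent protein. It replicates in E. coli at high copy from a ColE1/pUC-type origin and also carries an f1 phage origin. A single NeoR/KanR (Tn5 aminoglycoside phosphotransferase) gene serves both hosts: a bacterial bla-type promoter placed just upstream of the SV40 enhancer/early promoter drives it for kanamycin selection in bacteria and G418 selection in mammalian cells, with an HSV TK polyadenylation signal terminating the cassette. Short annotations such as the RSF ori, ble and bGH poly(A) fragments appear to be partial matches within backbone sequence rather than functional parts.

The payload is a single fusion open reading frame under the CMV immediate-early enhancer and promoter, ending at an SV40 poly(A) signal. It begins with the reverse Tet repressor, annotated as a fragment of rtTA3, which is consistent with the DNA-binding portion of that transactivator lacking its own activation module. This is followed by EGFP and then a fragment of human RELA (NF-κB p65) corresponding to its activation domain. A short match to SV40 large T antigen lies just downstream of the RELA segment; this may be a nuclear localization signal, but the record does not state this.

In the presence of doxycycline, rTetR binds tetO operator sites, so the fusion can be recruited on demand to tetO arrays or tetO-containing reporter promoters. GFP allows that recruitment to be visualized by fluorescence microscopy, while the p65 domain supplies transcriptional activation. The construct therefore suits inducible studies of activator binding and gene activation in live mammalian cells.
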