Addgene plasmid #232633: rTetR-GFP-p65
Purpose: p65 activation domain coupled to reverse Tet repressor; labeled with GFP; binds tetO sites upon doxycycline addition
Depositing lab: Karsten Rippe. Depositing organization: Deutsches Krebsforschungszentrum (DKFZ).
Backbone
  Vector backbone: pmCherryN1
  Backbone manufacturer: Clontech
  Backbone size w/o insert (bp): 4731
  Vector type: Mammalian Expression
  Selectable markers: Neomycin (select with G418)
Growth in bacteria
  Bacterial resistance: Kanamycin, 50 μg/mL
  Growth temperature: 37°C
  Growth strain: DH5alpha
  Copy number: High Copy
Gene/Insert
  Gene/Insert name: rTetR-GFP-p65 (alt name: activation domain of p65)
  Species: H. sapiens (human), Synthetic
  Mutation: none
  Entrez Gene: RELA (a.k.a. AIF3BL3, CMCU, NFKB3, p65)
  Promoter: CMV
  Cloning method: Restriction Enzyme; 5′ cloning site PvuI (not destroyed); 3′ cloning site BamHI (not destroyed)
  Sequencing primers: 5′ unknown
Terms and licenses: Academic/Nonprofit Terms; Industry Terms: Not Available to Industry
Depositor comments: Please visit https://doi.org/10.1101/2024.12.09.627308 for bioRxiv preprint.
How to cite: rTetR-GFP-p65 was a gift from Karsten Rippe (Addgene plasmid # 232633 ; http://n2t.net/addgene:232633 ; RRID:Addgene_232633)
