>Addgene plasmid #232633 | rTetR-GFP-p65 | depositor partial sequence | sequence record 457501 | TetOn
CATGTCTAGACTGGACAAGAGCAAAGTCATAAACTCTGCTCTGGAATTACTCAATGGAGTCGGTATCGAA
GGCCTGACGACAAGGAAACTCGCTCAAAAGCTGGGAGTTGAGCAGCCTACCCTGTACTGGCACGTGAAGA
ACAAGCGGGCCCTGCTCGATGCCCTGCCAATCGAGATGCTGGACAGGCATCATACCCACTCCTGCCCCCT
GGAAGGCGAGTCATGGCAAGACTTTCTGCGGAACAACGCCAAGTCATACCGCTGTGCTCTCCTCTCACAT
CGCGACGGGGCTAAAGTGCATCTCGGCACCCGCCCAACAGAGAAACAGTACGAAACCCTGGAAAATCAGC
TCGCGTTCCTGTGTCAGCAAGGCTTCTCCCTGGAGAACGCACTGTACGCTCTGTCCGCCGTGGGCCACTT
TACACTGGGCTGCGTATTGGAGGAACAGGAGCATCAAGTAGCAAAAGAGGAAAGAGAGACACCTACCACC
GATTCTATGCCCCCACTTCTGAAACAAGCAATTGAGCTGTTCGACCGGCAGGGAGCCGAACCTGCCTTCC
TTTTCGGCCTGGAACTAATCATATGTGGCCTGGAGAAACAGCTAAAGTGCGAAAGCGGCGGGCCGAC
