>Addgene plasmid #232633 | rTetR-GFP-p65 | depositor partial sequence | sequence record 457502 | GFP
CATGGTGAGCAAGGGCGAGGAGCTGTTCACCGGGGTGGTGCCCATCCTGGTCGAGCTGGACGGCGACGTA
AACGGCCACAAGTTCAGCGTGTCCGGCGAGGGCGAGGGCGATGCCACCTACGGCAAGCTGACCCTGAAGT
TCATCTGCACCACCGGCAAGCTGCCCGTGCCCTGGCCCACCCTCGTGACCACCCTGACCTACGGCGTGCA
GTGCTTCAGCCGCTACCCCGACCACATGAAGCAGCACGACTTCTTCAAGTCCGCCATGCCCGAAGGCTAC
GTCCAGGAGCGCACCATCTTCTTCAAGGACGACGGCAACTACAAGACCCGCGCCGAGGTGAAGTTCGAGG
GCGACACCCTGGTGAACCGCATCGAGCTGAAGGGCATCGACTTCAAGGAGGACGGCAACATCCTGGGGCA
CAAGCTGGAGTACAACTACAACAGCCACAACGTCTATATCATGGCCGACAAGCAGAAGAACGGCATCAAG
GTGAACTTCAAGATCCGCCACAACATCGAGGACGGCAGCGTGCAGCTCGCCGACCACTACCAGCAGAACA
CCCCCATCGGCGACGGCCCCGTGCTGCTGCCCGACAACCACTACCTGAGCACCCAGTCCGCCCTGAGCAA
AGACCCCAACGAGAAGCGCGATCACATGGTCCTGCTGGAGTTCGTGACCGCCGCCGGGATCACTCTCGGC
ATGGACGAGCTGTACAA
