>Addgene plasmid #232633 | rTetR-GFP-p65 | depositor partial sequence | sequence record 457503 | p65
CCAGTACCTGCCCGACACCGACGACCGGCACCGGATCGAGGAAAAGCGGAAGCGGACCTACGAGACATTC
AAGAGCATCATGAAGAAGTCCCCCTTCAGCGGCCCCACCGACCCTAGACCTCCACCTAGAAGAATCGCCG
TGCCCAGCAGATCCAGCGCCAGCGTGCCAAAACCTGCCCCCCAGCCTTACCCCTTCACCAGCAGCCTGAG
CACCATCAACTACGACGAGTTCCCTACCATGGTGTTCCCCAGCGGCCAGATCTCTCAGGCCTCTGCTCTG
GCTCCAGCCCCTCCTCAGGTGCTGCCTCAGGCTCCTGCTCCTGCACCAGCTCCAGCCATGGTGTCTGCAC
TGGCTCAGGCACCAGCACCCGTGCCTGTGCTGGCTCCTGGACCTCCACAGGCTGTGGCTCCACCAGCCCC
TAAACCTACACAGGCCGGCGAGGGCACACTGTCTGAAGCTCTGCTGCAGCTGCAGTTCGACGACGAGGAT
CTGGGAGCCCTGCTGGGAAACAGCACCGATCCTGCCGTGTTCACCGACCTGGCCAGCGTGGACAACAGCG
AGTTCCAGCAGCTGCTGAACCAGGGCATCCCTGTGGCCCCTCACACCACCGAGCCCATGCTGATGGAATA
CCCCGAGGCCATCACCCGGCTCGTGACAGGCGCTCAGAGGCCTCCTGATCCAGCTCCTGCCCCTCTGGGA
GCACCAGGCCTGCCTAATGGACTGCTGTCTGGCGACGAGGACTTCAGCTCTATCGCCGATATGGATTTCT
CAGCCTTGCT
